Addgene plasmid #141712: TFORF0807
Purpose: Lentiviral vector for overexpressing transcription factor ORFs with unique 24-bp barcodes. Barcodes facilitate identification of transcription factors in pooled screens.
Depositing lab: Feng Zhang. Depositing organization: Broad Institute. Publication: A transcription factor atlas of directed differentiation. Joung J, Ma S, Tay T, Geiger-Schuller KR, Kirchgatterer PC, Verdine VK, Guo B, Arias-Garcia MA, Allen WE, Singh A, Kuksenko O, Abudayyeh OO, Gootenberg JS, Fu Z, Macrae RK, Buenrostro JD, Regev A, Zhang F. Cell. 2023 Jan 5;186(1):209-229.e26. doi: 10.1016/j.cell.2022.11.026. PubMed 36608654.
Backbone
  Vector backbone: pLX_TRC317
  Backbone manufacturer: Broad Institute Genetic Perturbation Platform
  Backbone size w/o insert (bp): 8264
  Vector type: Mammalian Expression, Lentiviral
  Selectable markers: Puromycin
Growth in bacteria
  Bacterial resistance: Ampicillin, 100 μg/mL
  Growth temperature: 37°C
  Growth strain: NEB Stable
  Copy number: High Copy
Gene/Insert
  Gene/Insert name: SMARCC2
  Species: H. sapiens (human)
  Insert size (bp): 3746
  Entrez Gene: SMARCC2 (a.k.a. BAF170, CRACC2, CSS8, Rsc8)
  Promoter: EF1a
  Cloning method: Unknown
  Sequencing primers: 5′ GGGTGGAGACTGAAGTTAGGCCAG; 3′ CACATAGCGTAAAAGGAGCAACATAG
Terms and licenses: Academic/Nonprofit Terms; Industry Terms: Not Available to Industry
Depositor comments: NM_003075,ENST00000267064 . The transcription factor ORF portion of this plasmid was synthesized by Genewiz. Please test multiple small colonies in case of plasmid recombination. To make this collection available in a timely manner, a portion of this collection was not fully sequenced by Addgene. If an Addgene verified full plasmid sequence is not available, please contact us prior to placing an order to request the full sequence.
How to cite: TFORF0807 was a gift from Feng Zhang (Addgene plasmid # 141712 ; http://n2t.net/addgene:141712 ; RRID:Addgene_141712)
