[The description below was written by a language model from this plasmid's Addgene catalogue record and pLannotate feature annotations shown in this document.]
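Description:
TFORF0807 is a lentiviral mammalian expression plasmid built on the pLX_TRC317 backbone and carrying the human SMARCC2 open reading frame (also known as BAF170), a core subunit of SWI/SNF chromatin remodeling complexes. It belongs to a barcoded transcription factor ORF collection. Each member carries a unique 24-bp barcode so that the overexpressed factor can be identified in pooled screens. The barcode is not annotated as a separate feature in the table, so its exact position is not stated. In bacteria the roughly 12 kb plasmid replicates from a high-copy ColE1/pUC-type origin and is selected with ampicillin through the bla gene. An f1 origin and remnants of a lac/lacZα cloning region with T3 and T7 promoters are also present in the backbone. The depositor notes that the ORF was synthesized and warns that the plasmid can recombine.

The viral portion has a third-generation, self-inactivating layout. An RSV promoter drives a truncated HIV-1 5' LTR, followed by the Ψ packaging signal with a gag fragment, the RRE for Rev-dependent export of the genomic RNA, a cPPT/CTS, and a ΔU3 3' LTR followed by an SV40 polyadenylation signal. Two expression units sit between the LTRs. An SV40 early promoter/origin region precedes the puromycin N-acetyltransferase gene, which allows selection of transduced cells. Downstream, the constitutive EF-1α promoter drives the SMARCC2 coding sequence. A WPRE after the ORF enhances transcript stability and expression, and a short U6 promoter fragment is annotated between the ORF and the WPRE. No epitope tag or fluorescent reporter is annotated. The construct is intended for packaging into lentivirus to stably overexpress SMARCC2, alone or within pooled transcription factor screens such as directed differentiation studies.
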