Features (pLannotate 1.2.2; 31 found; start..end, strand, type, name):
      5..231     +  promoter       RSV promoter: Rous sarcoma virus enhancer/promoter
    232..412     +  LTR            5' LTR (truncated): truncated 5' long terminal repeat (LTR) from HIV-1
    459..584     +  misc_feature   HIV-1 Ψ: packaging signal of human immunodeficiency virus type 1
    568..931     +  CDS            HIV-1 gag (fragment): gag protein from human immunodeficiency virus 1; gag
   1077..1310    +  misc_feature   RRE: The Rev response element (RRE) of HIV-1 allows for Rev-dependent mRNA export from the nucleus to the cytoplasm.
   1687..1713    +  CDS            Rev (fragment): human immunodeficiency virus 1 (HIV-1) Rev protein; rev; enhances nuclear export of unspliced and incompletely spliced viral mRNAs
   1720..1743    +  promoter       SV40 promoter (fragment): SV40 early promoter
   1744..1815    +  promoter       SV40 promoter (fragment): SV40 enhancer and early promoter
   1839..1974    +  rep_origin     SV40 ori: SV40 origin of replication
   2020..2616    +  CDS            PuroR (fragment): puromycin N-acetyltransferase; pac from Streptomyces; confers resistance to puromycin
   2665..2782    +  misc_feature   cPPT/CTS: central polypurine tract and central termination sequence of HIV-1
   2847..2913    +  CDS            small t antigen (fragment): SV40 (simian virus 40) small t antigen
   2920..4098    +  promoter       EF-1α promoter: strong constitutive promoter for human elongation factor EF-1α
   4115..7756    +  CDS            SMARCC2 (sequence withheld): SMRC2_HUMAN - Also known as BAF170. Experimental evidence at protein level: Swiss-Prot protein existence level 1. Involved in transcriptional activation and repression of select genes by chromatin remodeling (alteration of DNA-nucleosome topology). Component of SWI/SNF chromatin remodeling complexes that carry out key enzymatic activities, changing chromatin structure by altering DNA-histone contacts within a nucleosome in an ATP-dependent manner (PubMed:11018012). Can stimulate the ATPase activity of the catalytic subunit of these complexes (PubMed:10078207). May be required for CoREST depend
   7772..7825    +  promoter       U6 promoter (fragment): RNA polymerase III promoter for human U6 snRNA
   7867..8455    +  misc_feature   WPRE: woodchuck hepatitis virus posttranscriptional regulatory element
   8506..8525    +  misc_feature   cPPT/CTS (fragment): central polypurine tract and central termination sequence of HIV-1
   8527..8760    +  LTR            3' LTR (ΔU3): self-inactivating 3' long terminal repeat (LTR) from HIV-1
   8838..8959    +  polyA_signal   SV40 poly(A) signal: SV40 polyadenylation signal
   8999..9134    +  rep_origin     SV40 ori: SV40 origin of replication
   9155..9173    -  promoter       T7 promoter: promoter for bacteriophage T7 RNA polymerase
   9181..9336    +  CDS            lacZα (fragment): LacZα fragment of β-galactosidase; lacZ fragment
   9341..9769    +  rep_origin     f1 ori (sequence partly withheld): f1 bacteriophage origin of replication; arrow indicates direction of (+) strand synthesis
   9822..9926    +  promoter       AmpR promoter: bla
   9927..10787   +  CDS            AmpR: β-lactamase; bla; confers resistance to ampicillin, carbenicillin, and related antibiotics
  10958..11546   +  rep_origin     ori: high-copy-number ColE1/pMB1/pBR322/pUC origin of replication
  11729..11821   +  CDS            lacI (fragment): lac repressor; lacI; The lac repressor binds to the lac operator to inhibit transcription in E. coli. This inhibition can be relieved by adding lactose or isopropyl-β-D-thiogalactopyranoside (IPTG).
  11834..11855   +  protein_bind   CAP binding site: CAP binding activates transcription in the presence of cAMP. E. coli catabolite activator protein
  11870..11900   +  promoter       lac promoter: promoter for the E. coli lac operon
  11904..11926   +  protein_bind   lac operator (fragment): The lac repressor binds to the lac operator to inhibit transcription in E. coli. This inhibition can be relieved by adding lactose or isopropyl-β-D-thiogalactopyranoside (IPTG). lac repressor encoded by lacI
  11969..11987   +  promoter       T3 promoter: promoter for bacteriophage T3 RNA polymerase
>Addgene plasmid #141712 | TFORF0807 | addgene full sequence | sequence record 404550 | Addgene NGS Result
TTAATGTAGTCTTATGCAATACTCTTGTAGTCTTGCAACATGGTAACGATGAGTTAGCAACATGCCTTAC
AAGGAGAGAAAAAGCACCGTGCATGCCGATTGGTGGAAGTAAGGTGGTACGATCGTGCCTTATTAGGAAG
GCAACAGACGGGTCTGACATGGATTGGACGAACCACTGAATTGCCGCATTGCAGAGATATTGTATTTAAG
TGCCTAGCTCGATACATAAACGGGTCTCTCTGGTTAGACCAGATCTGAGCCTGGGAGCTCTCTGGCTAAC
TAGGGAACCCACTGCTTAAGCCTCAATAAAGCTTGCCTTGAGTGCTTCAAGTAGTGTGTGCCCGTCTGTT
GTGTGACTCTGGTAACTAGAGATCCCTCAGACCCTTTTAGTCAGTGTGGAAAATCTCTAGCAGTGGCGCC
CGAACAGGGACTTGAAAGCGAAAGGGAAACCAGAGGAGCTCTCTCGACGCAGGACTCGGCTTGCTGAAGC
GCGCACGGCAAGAGGCGAGGGGCGGCGACTGGTGAGTACGCCAAAAATTTTGACTAGCGGAGGCTAGAAG
GAGAGAGATGGGTGCGAGAGCGTCAGTATTAAGCGGGGGAGAATTAGATCGCGATGGGAAAAAATTCGGT
TAAGGCCAGGGGGAAAGAAAAAATATAAATTAAAACATATAGTATGGGCAAGCAGGGAGCTAGAACGATT
CGCAGTTAATCCTGGCCTGTTAGAAACATCAGAAGGCTGTAGACAAATACTGGGACAGCTACAACCATCC
CTTCAGACAGGATCAGAAGAACTTAGATCATTATATAATACAGTAGCAACCCTCTATTGTGTGCATCAAA
GGATAGAGATAAAAGACACCAAGGAAGCTTTAGACAAGATAGAGGAAGAGCAAAACAAAAGTAAGACCAC
CGCACAGCAAGCGGCCGCTGATCTTCAGACCTGGAGGAGGAGATATGAGGGACAATTGGAGAAGTGAATT
ATATAAATATAAAGTAGTAAAAATTGAACCATTAGGAGTAGCACCCACCAAGGCAAAGAGAAGAGTGGTG
CAGAGAGAAAAAAGAGCAGTGGGAATAGGAGCTTTGTTCCTTGGGTTCTTGGGAGCAGCAGGAAGCACTA
TGGGCGCAGCGTCAATGACGCTGACGGTACAGGCCAGACAATTATTGTCTGGTATAGTGCAGCAGCAGAA
CAATTTGCTGAGGGCTATTGAGGCGCAACAGCATCTGTTGCAACTCACAGTCTGGGGCATCAAGCAGCTC
CAGGCAAGAATCCTGGCTGTGGAAAGATACCTAAAGGATCAACAGCTCCTGGGGATTTGGGGTTGCTCTG
GAAAACTCATTTGCACCACTGCTGTGCCTTGGAATGCTAGTTGGAGTAATAAATCTCTGGAACAGATTTG
GAATCACACGACCTGGATGGAGTGGGACAGAGAAATTAACAATTACACAAGCTTAATACACTCCTTAATT
GAAGAATCGCAAAACCAGCAAGAAAAGAATGAACAAGAATTATTGGAATTAGATAAATGGGCAAGTTTGT
GGAATTGGTTTAACATAACAAATTGGCTGTGGTATATAAAATTATTCATAATGATAGTAGGAGGCTTGGT
AGGTTTAAGAATAGTTTTTGCTGTACTTTCTATAGTGAATAGAGTTAGGCAGGGATATTCACCATTATCG
TTTCAGACCCACCTCCCAACCCCGAGGGGACCCATGCATTGCATCTCAATTAGTCAGCAACCAGGTGTGG
AAAGTCCCCAGGCTCCCCAGCAGGCAGAAGTATGCAAAGCATGCGTCTCAATTAGTCAGCAACCATAGTC
CCGCCCCTAACTCCGCCCATCCCGCCCCTAACTCCGCCCAGTTCCGCCCATTCTCCGCCCCATGGCTGAC
TAATTTTTTTTATTTATGCAGAGGCCGAGGCCGCCTCGGCCTCTGAGCTATTCCAGAAGTAGTGAGGAGG
CTTTTTTGGAGGCCTAGGCTTTTGCAAAAAGCTTTCTAGAGGTACCACCGGAGCTTACCATGACCGAGTA
CAAGCCCACGGTGCGCCTCGCCACCCGCGACGACGTCCCCAGGGCCGTACGCACCCTCGCCGCCGCGTTC
GCCGACTACCCCGCCACGCGCCACACCGTCGATCCGGACCGCCACATCGAGCGGGTCACCGAGCTGCAAG
AACTCTTCCTCACGCGCGTCGGGCTCGACATCGGCAAGGTGTGGGTCGCGGACGACGGCGCCGCCGTGGC
GGTCTGGACCACGCCGGAGAGCGTCGAAGCGGGGGCGGTGTTCGCCGAGATCGGCCCGCGCATGGCCGAG
TTGAGCGGTTCCCGGCTGGCCGCGCAGCAACAGATGGAAGGCCTCCTGGCGCCGCACCGGCCCAAGGAGC
CCGCGTGGTTCCTGGCCACCGTCGGCGTCTCGCCCGACCACCAGGGCAAGGGTCTGGGCAGCGCCGTCGT
GCTCCCCGGAGTGGAGGCGGCCGAGCGCGCCGGGGTGCCCGCCTTCCTGGAGACCTCCGCGCCCCGCAAC
CTCCCCTTCTACGAGCGGCTCGGCTTCACCGTCACCGCCGACGTCGAGGTGCCCGAAGGACCGCGCACCT
GGTGCATGACCCGCAAGCCCGGTGCCAGTTAACGAATTCTAGATCTTGAGACAAATGGCAGTATTCATCC
ACAATTTTAAAAGAAAAGGGGGGATTGGGGGGTACAGTGCAGGGGAAAGAATAGTAGACATAATAGCAAC
AGACATACAAACTAAAGAATTACAAAAACAAATTACAAAAATTCAAAATTTTCGGGTTTATTACAGGGAC
AGCAGAGATCCACTTTGGCGCCGGCTCGAGGCCTGCAGGTGCAAAGATGGATAAAGTTTTAAACAGAGAG
GAATCTTTGCAGCTAATGGACCTTCTAGGTCTTGAAAGGAGTGGGAATTGGCTCCGGTGCCCGTCAGTGG
GCAGAGCGCACATCGCCCACAGTCCCCGAGAAGTTGGGGGGAGGGGTCGGCAATTGAACCGGTGCCTAGA
GAAGGTGGCGCGGGGTAAACTGGGAAAGTGATGTCGTGTACTGGCTCCGCCTTTTTCCCGAGGGTGGGGG
AGAACCGTATATAAGTGCAGTAGTCGCCGTGAACGTTCTTTTTCGCAACGGGTTTGCCGCCAGAACACAG
GTAAGTGCCGTGTGTGGTTCCCGCGGGCCTGGCCTCTTTACGGGTTATGGCCCTTGCGTGCCTTGAATTA
CTTCCACCTGGCTGCAGTACGTGATTCTTGATCCCGAGCTTCGGGTTGGAAGTGGGTGGGAGAGTTCGAG
GCCTTGCGCTTAAGGAGCCCCTTCGCCTCGTGCTTGAGTTGAGGCCTGGCCTGGGCGCTGGGGCCGCCGC
GTGCGAATCTGGTGGCACCTTCGCGCCTGTCTCGCTGCTTTCGATAAGTCTCTAGCCATTTAAAATTTTT
GATGACCTGCTGCGACGCTTTTTTTCTGGCAAGATAGTCTTGTAAATGCGGGCCAAGATCTGCACACTGG
TATTTCGGTTTTTGGGGCCGCGGGCGGCGACGGGGCCCGTGCGTCCCAGCGCACATGTTCGGCGAGGCGG
GGCCTGCGAGCGCGGCCACCGAGAATCGGACGGGGGTAGTCTCAAGCTGGCCGGCCTGCTCTGGTGCCTG
GCCTCGCGCCGCCGTGTATCGCCCCGCCCTGGGCGGCAAGGCTGGCCCGGTCGGCACCAGTTGCGTGAGC
GGAAAGATGGCCGCTTCCCGGCCCTGCTGCAGGGAGCTCAAAATGGAGGACGCGGCGCTCGGGAGAGCGG
GCGGGTGAGTCACCCACACAAAGGAAAAGGGCCTTTCCGTCCTCAGCCGTCGCTTCATGTGACTCCACGG
AGTACCGGGCGCCGTCCAGGCACCTCGATTAGTTCTCGAGCTTTTGGAGTACGTCGTCTTTAGGTTGGGG
GGAGGGGTTTTATGCGATGGAGTTTCCCCACACTGAGTGGGTGGAGACTGAAGTTAGGCCAGCTTGGCAC
TTGATGTAATTCTCCTTGGAATTTGCCCTTTTTGAGTTTGGATCTTGGTTCATTCTCAAGCCTCAGACAG
TGGTTCAAAGTTTTTTTCTTCCATTTCAGGTGTCGTGAGGCTAGCACCGCCACC
[3642 nt withheld, positions 4115-7756]
TAGTAATGAACTAGTCCGTAACTTGAAAGTATTTCGATTTCTTGGCTTTATATATCTTGTGGAAAGGACG
AGTTGCGCGACGCCGAGCCGGTTCTACGCGTTAAGTCGACAATCAACCTCTGGATTACAAAATTTGTGAA
AGATTGACTGGTATTCTTAACTATGTTGCTCCTTTTACGCTATGTGGATACGCTGCTTTAATGCCTTTGT
ATCATGCTATTGCTTCCCGTATGGCTTTCATTTTCTCCTCCTTGTATAAATCCTGGTTGCTGTCTCTTTA
TGAGGAGTTGTGGCCCGTTGTCAGGCAACGTGGCGTGGTGTGCACTGTGTTTGCTGACGCAACCCCCACT
GGTTGGGGCATTGCCACCACCTGTCAGCTCCTTTCCGGGACTTTCGCTTTCCCCCTCCCTATTGCCACGG
CGGAACTCATCGCCGCCTGCCTTGCCCGCTGCTGGACAGGGGCTCGGCTGTTGGGCACTGACAATTCCGT
GGTGTTGTCGGGGAAATCATCGTCCTTTCCTTGGCTGCTCGCCTGTGTTGCCACCTGGATTCTGCGCGGG
ACGTCCTTCTGCTACGTCCCTTCGGCCCTCAATCCAGCGGACCTTCCTTCCCGCGGCCTGCTGCCGGCTC
TGCGGCCTCTTCCGCGTCTTCGCCTTCGCCCTCAGACGAGTCGGATCTCCCTTTGGGCCGCCTCCCCGCG
TCGACTTTAAGACCAATGACTTACAAGGCAGCTGTAGATCTTAGCCACTTTTTAAAAGAAAAGGGGGGAC
TGGAAGGGCTAATTCACTCCCAACGAAGACAAGATCTGCTTTTTGCTTGTACTGGGTCTCTCTGGTTAGA
CCAGATCTGAGCCTGGGAGCTCTCTGGCTAACTAGGGAACCCACTGCTTAAGCCTCAATAAAGCTTGCCT
TGAGTGCTTCAAGTAGTGTGTGCCCGTCTGTTGTGTGACTCTGGTAACTAGAGATCCCTCAGACCCTTTT
AGTCAGTGTGGAAAATCTCTAGCAGTACGTATAGTAGTTCATGTCATCTTATTATTCAGTATTTATAACT
TGCAAAGAAATGAATATCAGAGAGTGAGAGGAACTTGTTTATTGCAGCTTATAATGGTTACAAATAAAGC
AATAGCATCACAAATTTCACAAATAAAGCATTTTTTTCACTGCATTCTAGTTGTGGTTTGTCCAAACTCA
TCAATGTATCTTATCATGTCTGGCTCTAGCTATCCCGCCCCTAACTCCGCCCATCCCGCCCCTAACTCCG
CCCAGTTCCGCCCATTCTCCGCCCCATGGCTGACTAATTTTTTTTATTTATGCAGAGGCCGAGGCCGCCT
CGGCCTCTGAGCTATTCCAGAAGTAGTGAGGAGGCTTTTTTGGAGGCCTAGGGACGTACCCAATTCGCCC
TATAGTGAGTCGTATTACGCGCGCTCACTGGCCGTCGTTTTACAACGTCGTGACTGGGAAAACCCTGGCG
TTACCCAACTTAATCGCCTTGCAGCACATCCCCCTTTCGCCAGCTGGCGTAATAGCGAAGAGGCCCGCAC
CGATCGCCCTTCCCAACAGTTGCGCAGCCTGAATGGCGAATGGG
[124 nt withheld, positions 9341-9464]
C
[91 nt withheld, positions 9466-9556]
A
[49 nt withheld, positions 9558-9606]
CCTTTGACGTTGGAGTCCACGTTCTTT
[37 nt withheld, positions 9634-9670]
ACCCTATCTCGGTCTATTCTTTTGATTTATAAGGGATTTTGCCGATTTCGGCCTATTGGTTAAAAAATGA
GCTGATTTAACAAAAATTTAACGCGAATTTTAACAAAATATTAACGCTTACAATTTAGGTGGCACTTTTC
GGGGAAATGTGCGCGGAACCCCTATTTGTTTATTTTTCTAAATACATTCAAATATGTATCCGCTCATGAG
ACAATAACCCTGATAAATGCTTCAATAATATTGAAAAAGGAAGAGTATGAGTATTCAACATTTCCGTGTC
GCCCTTATTCCCTTTTTTGCGGCATTTTGCCTTCCTGTTTTTGCTCACCCAGAAACGCTGGTGAAAGTAA
AAGATGCTGAAGATCAGTTGGGTGCACGAGTGGGTTACATCGAACTGGATCTCAACAGCGGTAAGATCCT
TGAGAGTTTTCGCCCCGAAGAACGTTTTCCAATGATGAGCACTTTTAAAGTTCTGCTATGTGGCGCGGTA
TTATCCCGTATTGACGCCGGGCAAGAGCAACTCGGTCGCCGCATACACTATTCTCAGAATGACTTGGTTG
AGTACTCACCAGTCACAGAAAAGCATCTTACGGATGGCATGACAGTAAGAGAATTATGCAGTGCTGCCAT
AACCATGAGTGATAACACTGCGGCCAACTTACTTCTGACAACGATCGGAGGACCGAAGGAGCTAACCGCT
TTTTTGCACAACATGGGGGATCATGTAACTCGCCTTGATCGTTGGGAACCGGAGCTGAATGAAGCCATAC
CAAACGACGAGCGTGACACCACGATGCCTGTAGCAATGGCAACAACGTTGCGCAAACTATTAACTGGCGA
ACTACTTACTCTAGCTTCCCGGCAACAATTAATAGACTGGATGGAGGCGGATAAAGTTGCAGGACCACTT
CTGCGCTCGGCCCTTCCGGCTGGCTGGTTTATTGCTGATAAATCTGGAGCCGGTGAGCGTGGGTCTCGCG
GTATCATTGCAGCACTGGGGCCAGATGGTAAGCCCTCCCGTATCGTAGTTATCTACACGACGGGGAGTCA
GGCAACTATGGATGAACGAAATAGACAGATCGCTGAGATAGGTGCCTCACTGATTAAGCATTGGTAACTG
TCAGACCAAGTTTACTCATATATACTTTAGATTGATTTAAAACTTCATTTTTAATTTAAAAGGATCTAGG
TGAAGATCCTTTTTGATAATCTCATGACCAAAATCCCTTAACGTGAGTTTTCGTTCCACTGAGCGTCAGA
CCCCGTAGAAAAGATCAAAGGATCTTCTTGAGATCCTTTTTTTCTGCGCGTAATCTGCTGCTTGCAAACA
AAAAAACCACCGCTACCAGCGGTGGTTTGTTTGCCGGATCAAGAGCTACCAACTCTTTTTCCGAAGGTAA
CTGGCTTCAGCAGAGCGCAGATACCAAATACTGTTCTTCTAGTGTAGCCGTAGTTAGGCCACCACTTCAA
GAACTCTGTAGCACCGCCTACATACCTCGCTCTGCTAATCCTGTTACCAGTGGCTGCTGCCAGTGGCGAT
AAGTCGTGTCTTACCGGGTTGGACTCAAGACGATAGTTACCGGATAAGGCGCAGCGGTCGGGCTGAACGG
GGGGTTCGTGCACACAGCCCAGCTTGGAGCGAACGACCTACACCGAACTGAGATACCTACAGCGTGAGCT
ATGAGAAAGCGCCACGCTTCCCGAAGGGAGAAAGGCGGACAGGTATCCGGTAAGCGGCAGGGTCGGAACA
GGAGAGCGCACGAGGGAGCTTCCAGGGGGAAACGCCTGGTATCTTTATAGTCCTGTCGGGTTTCGCCACC
TCTGACTTGAGCGTCGATTTTTGTGATGCTCGTCAGGGGGGCGGAGCCTATGGAAAAACGCCAGCAACGC
GGCCTTTTTACGGTTCCTGGCCTTTTGCTGGCCTTTTGCTCACATGTTCTTTCCTGCGTTATCCCCTGAT
TCTGTGGATAACCGTATTACCGCCTTTGAGTGAGCTGATACCGCTCGCCGCAGCCGAACGACCGAGCGCA
GCGAGTCAGTGAGCGAGGAAGCGGAAGAGCGCCCAATACGCAAACCGCCTCTCCCCGCGCGTTGGCCGAT
TCATTAATGCAGCTGGCACGACAGGTTTCCCGACTGGAAAGCGGGCAGTGAGCGCAACGCAATTAATGTG
AGTTAGCTCACTCATTAGGCACCCCAGGCTTTACACTTTATGCTTCCGGCTCGTATGTTGTGTGGAATTG
TGAGCGGATAACAATTTCACACAGGAAACAGCTATGACCATGATTACGCCAAGCGCGCAATTAACCCTCA
CTAAAGGGAACAAAAGCTGGAGCTGCAAGC
