>Addgene plasmid #141712 | TFORF0807 | depositor partial sequence | sequence record 277273 | Insert
ACCGCCACC
[3642 nt withheld, positions 10-3651]
TAGTAATGAACTAGTCCGTAACTTGAAAGTATTTCGATTTCTTGGCTTTATATATCTTGTGGAAAGGACG
AGTTGCGCGACGCCGAGCCGGTTCT
