>Addgene plasmid #141712 | TFORF0807 | depositor partial sequence | sequence record 277274 | Barcode
GTTGCGCGACGCCGAGCCGGTTCT
